Addgene plasmid #12994: pBS hTSP-2
Depositing lab: Jack Lawler. Depositing organization: Beth Israel Deaconess Medical Center.
Backbone
  Vector backbone: pBluescript KS
  Backbone size w/o insert (bp): 3000
  Vector type: Bacterial Expression
Growth in bacteria
  Bacterial resistance: Ampicillin, 100 μg/mL
  Growth temperature: 37°C
  Growth strain: DH5alpha
  Copy number: High Copy
Gene/Insert
  Gene/Insert name: TSP-2 (alt name: TSP2)
  Species: H. sapiens (human)
  Insert size (bp): 3100
  Entrez Gene: THBS2 (a.k.a. TSP2)
  Cloning method: Restriction Enzyme; 5′ cloning site EcoRI (not destroyed); 3′ cloning site EcoRI (not destroyed)
  Sequencing primers: 5′ T3; 3′ T7
Terms and licenses: Academic/Nonprofit Terms; Industry Terms: Not Available to Industry
Depositor comments: Includes 1.6 kb of the 3' untranslated region. Note that there is an internal EcoRI site. The clone was isolated from a cDNA library to prepare probes. We did not submit a sequence of TSP-2 to the NCBI. There are mismatches with NCBI sequence may be polymorophisms.
How to cite: pBS hTSP-2 was a gift from Jack Lawler (Addgene plasmid # 12994 ; http://n2t.net/addgene:12994 ; RRID:Addgene_12994)
