[The description below was written by a language model from this plasmid's Addgene catalogue record.]
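Description:
pBS hTSP-2 is a cloning plasmid carrying a human thrombospondin-2 (THBS2, also called TSP-2 or TSP2) cDNA in the pBluescript KS backbone. The backbone is about 3 kb and the insert about 3.1 kb. It is maintained in E. coli as a high-copy plasmid under ampicillin selection. Although the repository classifies it as a bacterial expression vector, pBluescript is a general-purpose phagemid cloning vector. The record gives no indication of a dedicated promoter, tag or fusion partner intended for producing TSP-2 protein.

The cDNA was inserted into the EcoRI site, and that site is retained at both ends. The depositor notes an additional internal EcoRI site, so digestion with this enzyme will release the insert in more than one fragment. About 1.6 kb of the insert is 3′ untranslated region. The remaining sequence is therefore much shorter than would be expected for a complete thrombospondin-2 coding region, but the record does not say how much of the open reading frame is present. The insert is flanked by the T3 and T7 primer sites of the polylinker, which are listed for sequencing. In pBluescript these are also phage promoters that can drive in vitro transcription from either strand, but the orientation of the cDNA relative to them is not recorded.

According to the depositor, the clone was isolated from a cDNA library to prepare probes, so its main use is as a template for hybridisation probes against THBS2 transcripts or as a source of THBS2 cDNA sequence. No sequence from this clone was submitted to NCBI. The depositor notes mismatches with the NCBI reference sequence that may be polymorphisms.
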