>Addgene plasmid #12994 | pBS hTSP-2 | addgene partial sequence | sequence record 19413 | 12994 with T7
CGACGGTATCGATAAGCTTGATATCGAATTCCTTTTTTTTTTTTTTTTTTTTTGACAGTCGCTACATTTA
ATGAAGTATCCCAACGCTTCGTTGGTCTCGGGAATACAGCTCCACACGCAAAAAAGTAAAAAGTGCAGCA
AAACAACAACACAACGATCAACCTCAAAGGAAACAACAAAATTAATTTTATCAAAATGCAATGTGTACAT
TAAGACTAAAGTTATGGATCGTTCCTGTTTGGCATAGAAATGTGATGACTATTAACAGAAAGGGGAAAAA
GATTTGCCCCCTATCCATCATCAGATAGACAGACTTCTCTTACTAAACCCCTTATGTGGAGTGGGATGAG
TGACTATTTCCTGCAGAAAGATCATGCAACTTAAAGCAAAAAAACAAACCAACCAACAAAAAAAACAAAA
ACAAAAACAAACTTGTGCATATTACACATGACTGATTATTGGGTGTGCCTGGCAAGACTAAATGCTGATT
CGTTTTCAGCGTTTGAATTAAAAGAATTCCATATACAGCAGATAGATAACAGTAACAAATATTGAACTAA
AATTGCTGGCAACATTATATATTAAGGTTCCATCATAAACTCCTCATTATTCTCTATGTATTCTGTTACA
GCTTCTAGCATGCTTCATCGTGACAACCTAATATTATCAAGCCTCATATTTTCACAGGATTATATACTTA
TTAGATGTTTGTTTCTAGAATTATACTACATATGTGTTACTAGGCATATTTAAATAAGTACTGGTAATGG
AGTTGC
